Addgene plasmid #112964: mScarletI_MapTauC
Purpose: In vivo visualization of microtubules (can be used for colocalization studies)
Depositing lab: Dorus Gadella. Publication: Robust and Bright Genetically Encoded Fluorescent Markers for Highlighting Structures and Compartments in Mammalian Cells. Chertkova AO, Mastop M, Postma M, van Bommel N, van der Niet S, Batenburg KL, Joosen L, Gadella TWJ, Okada Y, Goedhart J. bioRxiv (2020) 160374; doi: https://doi.org/10.1101/160374.
Backbone
  Vector backbone: pEGFP-C1
  Backbone manufacturer: Clontech
  Vector type: Mammalian Expression
Growth in bacteria
  Bacterial resistance: Kanamycin, 50 μg/mL
  Growth temperature: 37°C
  Growth strain: DH5alpha
  Copy number: High Copy
Gene/Insert
  Gene/Insert name: MapTauC
  Species: Synthetic
  Promoter: CMV
  Tag / fusion protein: mScarlet-I (N terminal on insert)
  Cloning method: Restriction Enzyme; 5′ cloning site unknown (unknown if destroyed)
Terms and licenses: Academic/Nonprofit Terms; Industry Terms: Not Available to Industry
How to cite: mScarletI_MapTauC was a gift from Dorus Gadella (Addgene plasmid # 112964 ; http://n2t.net/addgene:112964 ; RRID:Addgene_112964)
