[The description below was written by a language model from this plasmid's Addgene catalogue record and pLannotate feature annotations shown in this document.]
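Description:
mScarletI_MapTauC is a mammalian expression plasmid of about 5.7 kb built on the Clontech pEGFP-C1 backbone, in which the original fluorescent protein has been replaced by the red fluorescent protein mScarlet-I. It is maintained in E. coli as a high-copy plasmid through a ColE1/pUC-type origin and selected with kanamycin. The resistance cassette has the usual dual-purpose arrangement of this vector family. A bacterial (bla-type) promoter and the SV40 enhancer/early promoter sit in tandem upstream of the Tn5 NeoR/KanR gene, which is terminated by an HSV TK polyadenylation signal. The same marker therefore confers kanamycin resistance in bacteria and G418 resistance in mammalian cells. An f1 phage origin is also present. The short annotated fragments of ble, SV40 large T antigen and a bGH poly(A) signal appear to be backbone remnants or partial matches rather than functional parts.

The payload is a single fusion gene driven by the human cytomegalovirus immediate-early enhancer and promoter and terminated by the SV40 polyadenylation signal. mScarlet-I, a bright, rapidly maturing monomeric red protein, lies at the N terminus. After a short linker it is followed by a roughly 1 kb coding segment annotated as a fragment of the microtubule-associated protein tau (MAPT). The catalogue lists the insert species as synthetic, and the exact boundaries of the tau portion and the cloning sites are not stated. Tau binds and stabilises microtubules, so the fusion decorates the microtubule network when expressed. The plasmid is intended as a genetically encoded marker for visualising microtubules in living mammalian cells, including colocalisation studies with spectrally distinct markers.
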