Features (pLannotate 1.2.2; 14 found; start..end, strand, type, name):
     61..364     +  enhancer       CMV enhancer: human cytomegalovirus immediate early enhancer
    365..568     +  promoter       CMV promoter: human cytomegalovirus (CMV) immediate early promoter
    613..1308    +  CDS            mScarlet-I: mScarlet-I is a basic (constitutively fluorescent) red fluorescent protein published in 2016, derived from synthetic construct. It is reported to be a rapidly-maturing monomer with moderate acid sensitivity.
   1339..2391    +  CDS            MAPT (fragment): TAU_SPECI - Experimental evidence at protein level: Swiss-Prot protein existence level 1. Promotes microtubule assembly and stability, and might be involved in the establishment and maintenance of neuronal polarity. The C-terminus binds axonal microtubules while the N-terminus binds neural plasma membrane components, suggesting that tau functions as a linker protein between both. Axonal polarity is predetermined by tau localization (in the neuronal cell) in the domain of the cell body defined by the centrosome. The short isoforms allow plasticity of the cytoskeleton whereas the longer isoforms
   2417..2501    +  CDS            large T antigen (fragment): large T antigen from SV40 (simian virus 40)
   2524..2645    +  polyA_signal   SV40 poly(A) signal: SV40 polyadenylation signal
   2679..3107    -  rep_origin     f1 ori (sequence partly withheld): f1 bacteriophage origin of replication; arrow indicates direction of (+) strand synthesis
   3134..3238    +  promoter       AmpR promoter: bla
   3240..3597    +  promoter       SV40 promoter: SV40 enhancer and early promoter
   3632..4426    +  CDS            NeoR/KanR: aminoglycoside phosphotransferase from Tn5; aph(3')-II (or nptII); confers resistance to neomycin, kanamycin, and G418 (Geneticin®)
   4447..4599    +  CDS            ble (fragment): BLE_KLEPN - Experimental evidence at protein level: Swiss-Prot protein existence level 1. Binding protein with a strong affinity to the bleomycin family of antibiotics. Binds to CL990; an antimitotic-antibiotic compound. From Klebsiella pneumoniae.
   4658..4705    +  polyA_signal   HSV TK poly(A) signal: herpes simplex virus thymidine kinase polyadenylation signal (Cole and Stacy, 1985)
   4796..4812    -  polyA_signal   bGH poly(A) signal (fragment): bovine growth hormone polyadenylation signal
   5034..5622    +  rep_origin     ori: high-copy-number ColE1/pMB1/pBR322/pUC origin of replication
>Addgene plasmid #112964 | mScarletI_MapTauC | depositor full sequence | sequence record 213040 | Full Sequence
TAGTTATTAATAGTAATCAATTACGGGGTCATTAGTTCATAGCCCATATATGGAGTTCCGCGTTACATAA
CTTACGGTAAATGGCCCGCCTGGCTGACCGCCCAACGACCCCCGCCCATTGACGTCAATAATGACGTATG
TTCCCATAGTAACGCCAATAGGGACTTTCCATTGACGTCAATGGGTGGAGTATTTACGGTAAACTGCCCA
CTTGGCAGTACATCAAGTGTATCATATGCCAAGTACGCCCCCTATTGACGTCAATGACGGTAAATGGCCC
GCCTGGCATTATGCCCAGTACATGACCTTATGGGACTTTCCTACTTGGCAGTACATCTACGTATTAGTCA
TCGCTATTACCATGGTGATGCGGTTTTGGCAGTACATCAATGGGCGTGGATAGCGGTTTGACTCACGGGG
ATTTCCAAGTCTCCACCCCATTGACGTCAATGGGAGTTTGTTTTGGCACCAAAATCAACGGGACTTTCCA
AAATGTCGTAACAACTCCGCCCCATTGACGCAAATGGGCGGTAGGCGTGTACGGTGGGAGGTCTATATAA
GCAGAGCTGGTTTAGTGAACCGTCAGATCCGCTAGCGCTACCGGTCGCCACCATGGTGAGCAAGGGCGAG
GCAGTGATCAAGGAGTTCATGCGGTTCAAGGTGCACATGGAGGGCTCCATGAACGGCCACGAGTTCGAGA
TCGAGGGCGAGGGCGAGGGCCGCCCCTACGAGGGCACCCAGACCGCCAAGCTGAAGGTGACCAAGGGTGG
CCCCCTGCCCTTCTCCTGGGACATCCTGTCCCCTCAGTTCATGTACGGCTCCAGGGCCTTCATCAAGCAC
CCCGCCGACATCCCCGACTACTATAAGCAGTCCTTCCCCGAGGGCTTCAAGTGGGAGCGCGTGATGAACT
TCGAGGACGGCGGCGCCGTGACCGTGACCCAGGACACCTCCCTGGAGGACGGCACCCTGATCTACAAGGT
GAAGCTCCGCGGCACCAACTTCCCTCCTGACGGCCCCGTAATGCAGAAGAAGACAATGGGCTGGGAAGCA
TCCACCGAGCGGTTGTACCCCGAGGACGGCGTGCTGAAGGGCGACATTAAGATGGCCCTGCGCCTGAAGG
ACGGCGGCCGCTACCTGGCGGACTTCAAGACCACCTACAAGGCCAAGAAGCCCGTGCAGATGCCCGGCGC
CTACAACGTCGACCGCAAGTTGGACATCACCTCCCACAACGAGGACTACACCGTGGTGGAACAGTACGAA
CGCTCCGAGGGCCGCCACTCCACCGGCGGCATGGACGAGCTGTACAAGTCCGGAAGCGGCGGGTCCGGGA
GCGGAAGCGCTGAGCCCCGCCAGGAGTTCGAAGTGATGGAAGATCACGCTGGGACGTACGGGTTGGGGGA
CAGGAAAGATCAGGGGGGCTACACCATGCACCAAGACCAAGAGGGTGACACGGACGCTGGCCTGAAAGCT
GAAGAAGCAGGCATTGGAGACACCCCCAGCCTGGAAGACGAAGCTGCTGGTCACGTGACCCAAGCTCGCA
TGGTCAGTAAAAGCAAAGACGGGACTGGAAGCGATGACAAAAAAGCCAAGGGGGCTGATGGTAAAACGAA
GATCGCCACACCGCGGGGAGCAGCCCCTCCAGGCCAGAAGGGCCAGGCCAACGCCACCAGGATTCCAGCA
AAAACCCCGCCCGCTCCAAAGACACCACCCAGCTCTGGTGAACCTCCAAAATCAGGGGATCGCAGCGGCT
ACAGCAGCCCCGGCTCCCCAGGCACTCCCGGCAGCCGCTCCCGCACCCCGTCCCTTCCAACCCCACCCAC
CCGGGAGCCCAAGAAGGTGGCAGTGGTCCGTACTCCACCCAAGTCGCCGTCTTCCGCCAAGAGCCGCCTG
CAGACAGCCCCCGTGCCCATGCCAGACCTGAAGAATGTCAAGTCCAAGATCGGCTCCACTGAGAACCTGA
AGCACCAGCCGGGAGGCGGGAAGGTGCAAATAGTCTACAAACCAGTTGACCTGAGCAAGGTGACCTCCAA
GTGTGGCTCATTAGGCAACATCCATCATAAACCAGGAGGTGGCCAGGTGGAAGTAAAATCTGAGAAGCTT
GACTTCAAGGACAGAGTCCAGTCGAAGATTGGGTCCCTGGACAATATCACCCACGTCCCTGGCGGAGGAA
ATAAAAAGATTGAAACCCACAAGCTGACCTTCCGCGAGAACGCCAAAGCCAAGACAGACCACGGGGCGGA
GATCGTGTACAAGTCGCCAGTGGTGTCTGGGGACACGTCTCCACGGCATCTCAGCAATGTCTCCTCCACC
GGCAGCATCGACATGGTAGACTCGCCCCAGCTCGCCACGCTAGCTGACGAGGTGTCTGCCTCCCTGGCCA
AGCAGGGTTTGTGAGGATCCACCGGATCTAGATAACTGATCATAATCAGCCATACCACATTTGTAGAGGT
TTTACTTGCTTTAAAAAACCTCCCACACCTCCCCCTGAACCTGAAACATAAAATGAATGCAATTGTTGTT
GTTAACTTGTTTATTGCAGCTTATAATGGTTACAAATAAAGCAATAGCATCACAAATTTCACAAATAAAG
CATTTTTTTCACTGCATTCTAGTTGTGGTTTGTCCAAACTCATCAATGTATCTTAACGCGTAAATTGTAA
GCGTTAATATTTTGTTAAAATTCGCGTTAAATTTTTGTTAAATCAGCTCATTTTTTAACCAATAGGCCGA
AATCGGCAAAATCCCTTATAAATCAAAAGAATAGACCGAGATAGGGT
[37 nt withheld, positions 2778-2814]
AAAGAACGTGGACTCCAACGTCAAAGG
[49 nt withheld, positions 2842-2890]
T
[91 nt withheld, positions 2892-2982]
G
[124 nt withheld, positions 2984-3107]
CAGGTGGCACTTTTCGGGGAAATGTGCGCGGAACCCCTATTTGTTTATTTTTCTAAATACATTCAAATAT
GTATCCGCTCATGAGACAATAACCCTGATAAATGCTTCAATAATATTGAAAAAGGAAGAGTCCTGAGGCG
GAAAGAACCAGCTGTGGAATGTGTGTCAGTTAGGGTGTGGAAAGTCCCCAGGCTCCCCAGCAGGCAGAAG
TATGCAAAGCATGCATCTCAATTAGTCAGCAACCAGGTGTGGAAAGTCCCCAGGCTCCCCAGCAGGCAGA
AGTATGCAAAGCATGCATCTCAATTAGTCAGCAACCATAGTCCCGCCCCTAACTCCGCCCATCCCGCCCC
TAACTCCGCCCAGTTCCGCCCATTCTCCGCCCCATGGCTGACTAATTTTTTTTATTTATGCAGAGGCCGA
GGCCGCCTCGGCCTCTGAGCTATTCCAGAAGTAGTGAGGAGGCTTTTTTGGAGGCCTAGGCTTTTGCAAA
GATCGATCAAGAGACAGGATGAGGATCGTTTCGCATGATTGAACAAGATGGATTGCACGCAGGTTCTCCG
GCCGCTTGGGTGGAGAGGCTATTCGGCTATGACTGGGCACAACAGACAATCGGCTGCTCTGATGCCGCCG
TGTTCCGGCTGTCAGCGCAGGGGCGCCCGGTTCTTTTTGTCAAGACCGACCTGTCCGGTGCCCTGAATGA
ACTGCAAGACGAGGCAGCGCGGCTATCGTGGCTGGCCACGACGGGCGTTCCTTGCGCAGCTGTGCTCGAC
GTTGTCACTGAAGCGGGAAGGGACTGGCTGCTATTGGGCGAAGTGCCGGGGCAGGATCTCCTGTCATCTC
ACCTTGCTCCTGCCGAGAAAGTATCCATCATGGCTGATGCAATGCGGCGGCTGCATACGCTTGATCCGGC
TACCTGCCCATTCGACCACCAAGCGAAACATCGCATCGAGCGAGCACGTACTCGGATGGAAGCCGGTCTT
GTCGATCAGGATGATCTGGACGAAGAGCATCAGGGGCTCGCGCCAGCCGAACTGTTCGCCAGGCTCAAGG
CGAGCATGCCCGACGGCGAGGATCTCGTCGTGACCCATGGCGATGCCTGCTTGCCGAATATCATGGTGGA
AAATGGCCGCTTTTCTGGATTCATCGACTGTGGCCGGCTGGGTGTGGCGGACCGCTATCAGGACATAGCG
TTGGCTACCCGTGATATTGCTGAAGAGCTTGGCGGCGAATGGGCTGACCGCTTCCTCGTGCTTTACGGTA
TCGCCGCTCCCGATTCGCAGCGCATCGCCTTCTATCGCCTTCTTGACGAGTTCTTCTGAGCGGGACTCTG
GGGTTCGAAATGACCGACCAAGCGACGCCCAACCTGCCATCACGAGATTTCGATTCCACCGCCGCCTTCT
ATGAAAGGTTGGGCTTCGGAATCGTTTTCCGGGACGCCGGCTGGATGATCCTCCAGCGCGGGGATCTCAT
GCTGGAGTTCTTCGCCCACCCTAGGGGGAGGCTAACTGAAACACGGAAGGAGACAATACCGGAAGGAACC
CGCGCTATGACGGCAATAAAAAGACAGAATAAAACGCACGGTGTTGGGTCGTTTGTTCATAAACGCGGGG
TTCGGTCCCAGGGCTGGCACTCTGTCGATACCCCACCGAGACCCCATTGGGGCCAATACGCCCGCGTTTC
TTCCTTTTCCCCACCCCACCCCCCAAGTTCGGGTGAAGGCCCAGGGCTCGCAGCCAACGTCGGGGCGGCA
GGCCCTGCCATAGCCTCAGGTTACTCATATATACTTTAGATTGATTTAAAACTTCATTTTTAATTTAAAA
GGATCTAGGTGAAGATCCTTTTTGATAATCTCATGACCAAAATCCCTTAACGTGAGTTTTCGTTCCACTG
AGCGTCAGACCCCGTAGAAAAGATCAAAGGATCTTCTTGAGATCCTTTTTTTCTGCGCGTAATCTGCTGC
TTGCAAACAAAAAAACCACCGCTACCAGCGGTGGTTTGTTTGCCGGATCAAGAGCTACCAACTCTTTTTC
CGAAGGTAACTGGCTTCAGCAGAGCGCAGATACCAAATACTGTCCTTCTAGTGTAGCCGTAGTTAGGCCA
CCACTTCAAGAACTCTGTAGCACCGCCTACATACCTCGCTCTGCTAATCCTGTTACCAGTGGCTGCTGCC
AGTGGCGATAAGTCGTGTCTTACCGGGTTGGACTCAAGACGATAGTTACCGGATAAGGCGCAGCGGTCGG
GCTGAACGGGGGGTTCGTGCACACAGCCCAGCTTGGAGCGAACGACCTACACCGAACTGAGATACCTACA
GCGTGAGCTATGAGAAAGCGCCACGCTTCCCGAAGGGAGAAAGGCGGACAGGTATCCGGTAAGCGGCAGG
GTCGGAACAGGAGAGCGCACGAGGGAGCTTCCAGGGGGAAACGCCTGGTATCTTTATAGTCCTGTCGGGT
TTCGCCACCTCTGACTTGAGCGTCGATTTTTGTGATGCTCGTCAGGGGGGCGGAGCCTATGGAAAAACGC
CAGCAACGCGGCCTTTTTACGGTTCCTGGCCTTTTGCTGGCCTTTTGCTCACATGTTCTTTCCTGCGTTA
TCCCCTGATTCTGTGGATAACCGTATTACCGCCATGCAT
