Features (pLannotate 1.2.2; 14 found; start..end, strand, type, name):
     61..364     +  enhancer       CMV enhancer: human cytomegalovirus immediate early enhancer
    365..568     +  promoter       CMV promoter: human cytomegalovirus (CMV) immediate early promoter
    613..1308    +  CDS            mScarlet-I: mScarlet-I is a basic (constitutively fluorescent) red fluorescent protein published in 2016, derived from synthetic construct. It is reported to be a rapidly-maturing monomer with moderate acid sensitivity.
   1339..2391    +  CDS            MAPT (fragment): TAU_SPECI - Experimental evidence at protein level: Swiss-Prot protein existence level 1. Promotes microtubule assembly and stability, and might be involved in the establishment and maintenance of neuronal polarity. The C-terminus binds axonal microtubules while the N-terminus binds neural plasma membrane components, suggesting that tau functions as a linker protein between both. Axonal polarity is predetermined by tau localization (in the neuronal cell) in the domain of the cell body defined by the centrosome. The short isoforms allow plasticity of the cytoskeleton whereas the longer isoforms
   2417..2501    +  CDS            large T antigen (fragment): large T antigen from SV40 (simian virus 40)
   2524..2645    +  polyA_signal   SV40 poly(A) signal: SV40 polyadenylation signal
   2679..3107    -  rep_origin     f1 ori (sequence partly withheld): f1 bacteriophage origin of replication; arrow indicates direction of (+) strand synthesis
   3134..3238    +  promoter       AmpR promoter: bla
   3240..3597    +  promoter       SV40 promoter: SV40 enhancer and early promoter
   3632..4426    +  CDS            NeoR/KanR: aminoglycoside phosphotransferase from Tn5; aph(3')-II (or nptII); confers resistance to neomycin, kanamycin, and G418 (Geneticin®)
   4447..4599    +  CDS            ble (fragment): BLE_KLEPN - Experimental evidence at protein level: Swiss-Prot protein existence level 1. Binding protein with a strong affinity to the bleomycin family of antibiotics. Binds to CL990; an antimitotic-antibiotic compound. From Klebsiella pneumoniae.
   4658..4705    +  polyA_signal   HSV TK poly(A) signal: herpes simplex virus thymidine kinase polyadenylation signal (Cole and Stacy, 1985)
   4796..4812    -  polyA_signal   bGH poly(A) signal (fragment): bovine growth hormone polyadenylation signal
   5034..5622    +  rep_origin     ori: high-copy-number ColE1/pMB1/pBR322/pUC origin of replication
>Addgene plasmid #112964 | mScarletI_MapTauC | addgene full sequence | sequence record 223488 | Addgene NGS Result
TAGTTATTAATAGTAATCAATTACGGGGTCATTAGTTCATAGCCCATATATGGAGTTCCGCGTTACATAA
CTTACGGTAAATGGCCCGCCTGGCTGACCGCCCAACGACCCCCGCCCATTGACGTCAATAATGACGTATG
TTCCCATAGTAACGCCAATAGGGACTTTCCATTGACGTCAATGGGTGGAGTATTTACGGTAAACTGCCCA
CTTGGCAGTACATCAAGTGTATCATATGCCAAGTACGCCCCCTATTGACGTCAATGACGGTAAATGGCCC
GCCTGGCATTATGCCCAGTACATGACCTTATGGGACTTTCCTACTTGGCAGTACATCTACGTATTAGTCA
TCGCTATTACCATGGTGATGCGGTTTTGGCAGTACATCAATGGGCGTGGATAGCGGTTTGACTCACGGGG
ATTTCCAAGTCTCCACCCCATTGACGTCAATGGGAGTTTGTTTTGGCACCAAAATCAACGGGACTTTCCA
AAATGTCGTAACAACTCCGCCCCATTGACGCAAATGGGCGGTAGGCGTGTACGGTGGGAGGTCTATATAA
GCAGAGCTGGTTTAGTGAACCGTCAGATCCGCTAGCGCTACCGGTCGCCACCATGGTGAGCAAGGGCGAG
GCAGTGATCAAGGAGTTCATGCGGTTCAAGGTGCACATGGAGGGCTCCATGAACGGCCACGAGTTCGAGA
TCGAGGGCGAGGGCGAGGGCCGCCCCTACGAGGGCACCCAGACCGCCAAGCTGAAGGTGACCAAGGGTGG
CCCCCTGCCCTTCTCCTGGGACATCCTGTCCCCTCAGTTCATGTACGGCTCCAGGGCCTTCATCAAGCAC
CCCGCCGACATCCCCGACTACTATAAGCAGTCCTTCCCCGAGGGCTTCAAGTGGGAGCGCGTGATGAACT
TCGAGGACGGCGGCGCCGTGACCGTGACCCAGGACACCTCCCTGGAGGACGGCACCCTGATCTACAAGGT
GAAGCTCCGCGGCACCAACTTCCCTCCTGACGGCCCCGTAATGCAGAAGAAGACAATGGGCTGGGAAGCG
TCCACCGAGCGGTTGTACCCCGAGGACGGCGTGCTGAAGGGCGACATTAAGATGGCCCTGCGCCTGAAGG
ACGGCGGCCGCTACCTGGCGGACTTCAAGACCACCTACAAGGCCAAGAAGCCCGTGCAGATGCCCGGCGC
CTACAACGTCGACCGCAAGTTGGACATCACCTCCCACAACGAGGACTACACCGTGGTGGAACAGTACGAA
CGCTCCGAGGGCCGCCACTCCACCGGCGGCATGGACGAGCTGTACAAGTCCGGAAGCGGCGGGTCCGGGA
GCGGAAGCGCTGAGCCCCGCCAGGAGTTCGAAGTGATGGAAGATCACGCTGGGACGTACGGGTTGGGGGA
CAGGAAAGATCAGGGGGGCTACACCATGCACCAAGACCAAGAGGGTGACACGGACGCTGGCCTGAAAGCT
GAAGAAGCAGGCATTGGAGACACCCCCAGCCTGGAAGACGAAGCTGCTGGTCACGTGACCCAAGCTCGCA
TGGTCAGTAAAAGCAAAGACGGGACTGGAAGCGATGACAAAAAAGCCAAGGGGGCTGATGGTAAAACGAA
GATCGCCACACCGCGGGGAGCAGCCCCTCCAGGCCAGAAGGGCCAGGCCAACGCCACCAGGATTCCAGCA
AAAACCCCGCCCGCTCCAAAGACACCACCCAGCTCTGGTGAACCTCCAAAATCAGGGGATCGCAGCGGCT
ACAGCAGCCCCGGCTCCCCAGGCACTCCCGGCAGCCGCTCCCGCACCCCGTCCCTTCCAACCCCACCCAC
CCGGGAGCCCAAGAAGGTGGCAGTGGTCCGTACTCCACCCAAGTCGCCGTCTTCCGCCAAGAGCCGCCTG
CAGACAGCCCCCGTGCCCATGCCAGACCTGAAGAATGTCAAGTCCAAGATCGGCTCCACTGAGAACCTGA
AGCACCAGCCGGGAGGCGGGAAGGTGCAAATAGTCTACAAACCAGTTGACCTGAGCAAGGTGACCTCCAA
GTGTGGCTCATTAGGCAACATCCATCATAAACCAGGAGGTGGCCAGGTGGAAGTAAAATCTGAGAAGCTT
GACTTCAAGGACAGAGTCCAGTCGAAGATTGGGTCCCTGGACAATATCACCCACGTCCCTGGCGGAGGAA
ATAAAAAGATTGAAACCCACAAGCTGACCTTCCGCGAGAACGCCAAAGCCAAGACAGACCACGGGGCGGA
GATCGTGTACAAGTCGCCAGTGGTGTCTGGGGACACGTCTCCACGGCATCTCAGCAATGTCTCCTCCACC
GGCAGCATCGACATGGTAGACTCGCCCCAGCTCGCCACGCTAGCTGACGAGGTGTCTGCCTCCCTGGCCA
AGCAGGGTTTGTGAGGATCCACCGGATCTAGATAACTGATCATAATCAGCCATACCACATTTGTAGAGGT
TTTACTTGCTTTAAAAAACCTCCCACACCTCCCCCTGAACCTGAAACATAAAATGAATGCAATTGTTGTT
GTTAACTTGTTTATTGCAGCTTATAATGGTTACAAATAAAGCAATAGCATCACAAATTTCACAAATAAAG
CATTTTTTTCACTGCATTCTAGTTGTGGTTTGTCCAAACTCATCAATGTATCTTAAGGCGTAAATTGTAA
GCGTTAATATTTTGTTAAAATTCGCGTTAAATTTTTGTTAAATCAGCTCATTTTTTAACCAATAGGCCGA
AATCGGCAAAATCCCTTATAAATCAAAAGAATAGACCGAGATAGGGT
[37 nt withheld, positions 2778-2814]
AAAGAACGTGGACTCCAACGTCAAAGG
[49 nt withheld, positions 2842-2890]
T
[91 nt withheld, positions 2892-2982]
G
[124 nt withheld, positions 2984-3107]
CAGGTGGCACTTTTCGGGGAAATGTGCGCGGAACCCCTATTTGTTTATTTTTCTAAATACATTCAAATAT
GTATCCGCTCATGAGACAATAACCCTGATAAATGCTTCAATAATATTGAAAAAGGAAGAGTCCTGAGGCG
GAAAGAACCAGCTGTGGAATGTGTGTCAGTTAGGGTGTGGAAAGTCCCCAGGCTCCCCAGCAGGCAGAAG
TATGCAAAGCATGCATCTCAATTAGTCAGCAACCAGGTGTGGAAAGTCCCCAGGCTCCCCAGCAGGCAGA
AGTATGCAAAGCATGCATCTCAATTAGTCAGCAACCATAGTCCCGCCCCTAACTCCGCCCATCCCGCCCC
TAACTCCGCCCAGTTCCGCCCATTCTCCGCCCCATGGCTGACTAATTTTTTTTATTTATGCAGAGGCCGA
GGCCGCCTCGGCCTCTGAGCTATTCCAGAAGTAGTGAGGAGGCTTTTTTGGAGGCCTAGGCTTTTGCAAA
GATCGATCAAGAGACAGGATGAGGATCGTTTCGCATGATTGAACAAGATGGATTGCACGCAGGTTCTCCG
GCCGCTTGGGTGGAGAGGCTATTCGGCTATGACTGGGCACAACAGACAATCGGCTGCTCTGATGCCGCCG
TGTTCCGGCTGTCAGCGCAGGGGCGCCCGGTTCTTTTTGTCAAGACCGACCTGTCCGGTGCCCTGAATGA
ACTGCAAGACGAGGCAGCGCGGCTATCGTGGCTGGCCACGACGGGCGTTCCTTGCGCAGCTGTGCTCGAC
GTTGTCACTGAAGCGGGAAGGGACTGGCTGCTATTGGGCGAAGTGCCGGGGCAGGATCTCCTGTCATCTC
ACCTTGCTCCTGCCGAGAAAGTATCCATCATGGCTGATGCAATGCGGCGGCTGCATACGCTTGATCCGGC
TACCTGCCCATTCGACCACCAAGCGAAACATCGCATCGAGCGAGCACGTACTCGGATGGAAGCCGGTCTT
GTCGATCAGGATGATCTGGACGAAGAGCATCAGGGGCTCGCGCCAGCCGAACTGTTCGCCAGGCTCAAGG
CGAGCATGCCCGACGGCGAGGATCTCGTCGTGACCCATGGCGATGCCTGCTTGCCGAATATCATGGTGGA
AAATGGCCGCTTTTCTGGATTCATCGACTGTGGCCGGCTGGGTGTGGCGGACCGCTATCAGGACATAGCG
TTGGCTACCCGTGATATTGCTGAAGAGCTTGGCGGCGAATGGGCTGACCGCTTCCTCGTGCTTTACGGTA
TCGCCGCTCCCGATTCGCAGCGCATCGCCTTCTATCGCCTTCTTGACGAGTTCTTCTGAGCGGGACTCTG
GGGTTCGAAATGACCGACCAAGCGACGCCCAACCTGCCATCACGAGATTTCGATTCCACCGCCGCCTTCT
ATGAAAGGTTGGGCTTCGGAATCGTTTTCCGGGACGCCGGCTGGATGATCCTCCAGCGCGGGGATCTCAT
GCTGGAGTTCTTCGCCCACCCTAGGGGGAGGCTAACTGAAACACGGAAGGAGACAATACCGGAAGGAACC
CGCGCTATGACGGCAATAAAAAGACAGAATAAAACGCACGGTGTTGGGTCGTTTGTTCATAAACGCGGGG
TTCGGTCCCAGGGCTGGCACTCTGTCGATACCCCACCGAGACCCCATTGGGGCCAATACGCCCGCGTTTC
TTCCTTTTCCCCACCCCACCCCCCAAGTTCGGGTGAAGGCCCAGGGCTCGCAGCCAACGTCGGGGCGGCA
GGCCCTGCCATAGCCTCAGGTTACTCATATATACTTTAGATTGATTTAAAACTTCATTTTTAATTTAAAA
GGATCTAGGTGAAGATCCTTTTTGATAATCTCATGACCAAAATCCCTTAACGTGAGTTTTCGTTCCACTG
AGCGTCAGACCCCGTAGAAAAGATCAAAGGATCTTCTTGAGATCCTTTTTTTCTGCGCGTAATCTGCTGC
TTGCAAACAAAAAAACCACCGCTACCAGCGGTGGTTTGTTTGCCGGATCAAGAGCTACCAACTCTTTTTC
CGAAGGTAACTGGCTTCAGCAGAGCGCAGATACCAAATACTGTTCTTCTAGTGTAGCCGTAGTTAGGCCA
CCACTTCAAGAACTCTGTAGCACCGCCTACATACCTCGCTCTGCTAATCCTGTTACCAGTGGCTGCTGCC
AGTGGCGATAAGTCGTGTCTTACCGGGTTGGACTCAAGACGATAGTTACCGGATAAGGCGCAGCGGTCGG
GCTGAACGGGGGGTTCGTGCACACAGCCCAGCTTGGAGCGAACGACCTACACCGAACTGAGATACCTACA
GCGTGAGCTATGAGAAAGCGCCACGCTTCCCGAAGGGAGAAAGGCGGACAGGTATCCGGTAAGCGGCAGG
GTCGGAACAGGAGAGCGCACGAGGGAGCTTCCAGGGGGAAACGCCTGGTATCTTTATAGTCCTGTCGGGT
TTCGCCACCTCTGACTTGAGCGTCGATTTTTGTGATGCTCGTCAGGGGGGCGGAGCCTATGGAAAAACGC
CAGCAACGCGGCCTTTTTACGGTTCCTGGCCTTTTGCTGGCCTTTTGCTCACATGTTCTTTCCTGCGTTA
TCCCCTGATTCTGTGGATAACCGTATTACCGCCATGCAT
